LOCUS       Exported 6492 bp ds-DNA circular SYN 12-MAY-2021
DEFINITION  mammalian expression of human androgen receptor ligand binding
            domain amino acid residues 624-919 with N-terminal double HA tag.
ACCESSION   .
VERSION     .
KEYWORDS    pcDNA3HA-AR-LBD
SOURCE      synthetic DNA construct
  ORGANISM  synthetic DNA construct
REFERENCE   1 (bases 1 to 6492)
  AUTHORS   He B, Kemppainen JA, Voegel JJ, Gronemeyer H, Wilson EM
  TITLE     Activation function 2 in the human androgen receptor ligand binding
            domain mediates interdomain communication with the NH(2)-terminal
            domain.
  JOURNAL   J Biol Chem. 1999 Dec 24;274(52):37219-25. doi:
            10.1074/jbc.274.52.37219.
  PUBMED    10601285
REFERENCE   2 (bases 1 to 6492)
  AUTHORS   .
  TITLE     Direct Submission
  JOURNAL   Exported May 12, 2021 from SnapGene Server 1.1.58
            http://www.snapgene.com
FEATURES             Location/Qualifiers
     source          1..6492
                     /organism="synthetic DNA construct"
                     /mol_type="other DNA"
     enhancer        1..380
                     /label=CMV enhancer
                     /note="human cytomegalovirus immediate early enhancer"
     promoter        381..584
                     /label=CMV promoter
                     /note="human cytomegalovirus (CMV) immediate early
                     promoter"
     primer_bind     535..555
                     /label=CMV-F
                     /note="Human CMV immediate early promoter, forward primer"
     primer_bind     629..648
                     /label=T7
                     /note="T7 promoter, forward primer"
     promoter        629..647
                     /label=T7 promoter
                     /note="promoter for bacteriophage T7 RNA polymerase"
     CDS             663..689
                     /codon_start=1
                     /product="HA (human influenza hemagglutinin) epitope tag"
                     /label=HA
                     /translation="YPYDVPDYA"
     CDS             693..719
                     /codon_start=1
                     /product="HA (human influenza hemagglutinin) epitope tag"
                     /label=HA
                     /translation="YPYDVPDYA"
     promoter        complement(1811..1829)
                     /label=SP6 promoter
                     /note="promoter for bacteriophage SP6 RNA polymerase"
     primer_bind     complement(1812..1829)
                     /label=SP6
                     /note="SP6 promoter, forward primer"
     primer_bind     complement(1849..1866)
                     /label=BGH-rev
                     /note="Bovine growth hormone terminator, reverse primer.
                     Also called BGH reverse"
     polyA_signal    1855..2079
                     /label=bGH poly(A) signal
                     /note="bovine growth hormone polyadenylation signal"
     rep_origin      2125..2553
                     /direction=RIGHT
                     /label=f1 ori
                     /note="f1 bacteriophage origin of replication; arrow
                     indicates direction of (+) strand synthesis"
     primer_bind     complement(2212..2231)
                     /label=F1ori-R
                     /note="F1 origin, reverse primer"
     primer_bind     2422..2443
                     /label=F1ori-F
                     /note="F1 origin, forward primer"
     primer_bind     complement(2562..2582)
                     /label=pBABE 3'
                     /note="SV40 enhancer, reverse primer for pBABE vectors"
     promoter        2567..2896
                     /label=SV40 promoter
                     /note="SV40 enhancer and early promoter"
     rep_origin      2747..2882
                     /label=SV40 ori
                     /note="SV40 origin of replication"
     primer_bind     2809..2828
                     /label=SV40pro-F
                     /note="SV40 promoter/origin, forward primer"
     CDS             2963..3757
                     /codon_start=1
                     /gene="aph(3')-II (or nptII)"
                     /product="aminoglycoside phosphotransferase from Tn5"
                     /label=NeoR/KanR
                     /note="confers resistance to neomycin, kanamycin, and G418
                     (Geneticin(R))"
                     /translation="MIEQDGLHAGSPAAWVERLFGYDWAQQTIGCSDAAVFRLSAQGRP
                     VLFVKTDLSGALNELQDEAARLSWLATTGVPCAAVLDVVTEAGRDWLLLGEVPGQDLLS
                     SHLAPAEKVSIMADAMRRLHTLDPATCPFDHQAKHRIERARTRMEAGLVDQDDLDEEHQ
                     GLAPAELFARLKARMPDGEDLVVTHGDACLPNIMVENGRFSGFIDCGRLGVADRYQDIA
                     LATRDIAEELGGEWADRFLVLYGIAAPDSQRIAFYRLLDEFF"
     primer_bind     complement(3017..3036)
                     /label=Neo-R
                     /note="Neomycin resistance gene, reverse primer"
     primer_bind     3627..3646
                     /label=Neo-F
                     /note="Neomycin resistance gene, forward primer"
     polyA_signal    3931..4052
                     /label=SV40 poly(A) signal
                     /note="SV40 polyadenylation signal"
     primer_bind     complement(3968..3987)
                     /label=SV40pA-R
                     /note="SV40 polyA, reverse primer"
     primer_bind     4022..4041
                     /label=EBV-rev
                     /note="SV40 polyA terminator, reverse primer"
     primer_bind     complement(4101..4117)
                     /label=M13 rev
                     /note="common sequencing primer, one of multiple similar
                     variants"
     primer_bind     complement(4101..4117)
                     /label=M13 Reverse
                     /note="In lacZ gene. Also called M13-rev"
     primer_bind     complement(4114..4136)
                     /label=M13/pUC Reverse
                     /note="In lacZ gene"
     protein_bind    4125..4141
                     /label=lac operator
                     /bound_moiety="lac repressor encoded by lacI"
                     /note="The lac repressor binds to the lac operator to
                     inhibit transcription in E. coli. This inhibition can be
                     relieved by adding lactose or
                     isopropyl-beta-D-thiogalactopyranoside (IPTG)."
     promoter        complement(4149..4179)
                     /label=lac promoter
                     /note="promoter for the E. coli lac operon"
     protein_bind    4194..4215
                     /label=CAP binding site
                     /bound_moiety="E. coli catabolite activator protein"
                     /note="CAP binding activates transcription in the presence
                     of cAMP."
     primer_bind     complement(4332..4349)
                     /label=L4440
                     /note="L4440 vector, forward primer"
     rep_origin      complement(4503..5091)
                     /direction=LEFT
                     /label=ori
                     /note="high-copy-number ColE1/pMB1/pBR322/pUC origin of
                     replication"
     primer_bind     complement(4583..4602)
                     /label=pBR322ori-F
                     /note="pBR322 origin, forward primer"
     CDS             complement(5262..6122)
                     /codon_start=1
                     /gene="bla"
                     /product="beta-lactamase"
                     /label=AmpR
                     /note="confers resistance to ampicillin, carbenicillin, and
                     related antibiotics"
                     /translation="MSIQHFRVALIPFFAAFCLPVFAHPETLVKVKDAEDQLGARVGYI
                     ELDLNSGKILESFRPEERFPMMSTFKVLLCGAVLSRIDAGQEQLGRRIHYSQNDLVEYS
                     PVTEKHLTDGMTVRELCSAAITMSDNTAANLLLTTIGGPKELTAFLHNMGDHVTRLDRW
                     EPELNEAIPNDERDTTMPVAMATTLRKLLTGELLTLASRQQLIDWMEADKVAGPLLRSA
                     LPAGWFIADKSGAGERGSRGIIAALGPDGKPSRIVVIYTTGSQATMDERNRQIAEIGAS
                     LIKHW"
     primer_bind     5885..5904
                     /label=Amp-R
                     /note="Ampicillin resistance gene, reverse primer"
     promoter        complement(6123..6227)
                     /gene="bla"
                     /label=AmpR promoter
     primer_bind     complement(6302..6321)
                     /label=pRS-marker
                     /note="pRS vectors, use to sequence yeast selectable
                     marker"
ORIGIN
        1 gacattgatt attgactagt tattaatagt aatcaattac ggggtcatta gttcatagcc
       61 catatatgga gttccgcgtt acataactta cggtaaatgg cccgcctggc tgaccgccca
      121 acgacccccg cccattgacg tcaataatga cgtatgttcc catagtaacg ccaataggga
      181 ctttccattg acgtcaatgg gtggagtatt tacggtaaac tgcccacttg gcagtacatc
      241 aagtgtatca tatgccaagt acgcccccta ttgacgtcaa tgacggtaaa tggcccgcct
      301 ggcattatgc ccagtacatg accttatggg actttcctac ttggcagtac atctacgtat
      361 tagtcatcgc tattaccatg gtgatgcggt tttggcagta catcaatggg cgtggatagc
      421 ggtttgactc acggggattt ccaagtctcc accccattga cgtcaatggg agtttgtttt
      481 ggcaccaaaa tcaacgggac tttccaaaat gtcgtaacaa ctccgcccca ttgacgcaaa
      541 tgggcggtag gcgtgtacgg tgggaggtct atataagcag agctctctgg ctaactagag
      601 aacccactgc ttactggctt atcgaaatta atacgactca ctatagggag acccaagcta
      661 tgtacccata cgatgttcct gactatgcgg gctatcccta tgacgtcccg gactatgcaa
      721 gcttggtacc gttaacatgg atccgtcgac atatgactct gggagcccgg aagctgaaga
      781 aacttggtaa tctgaaacta caggaggaag gagaggcttc cagcaccacc agccccactg
      841 aggagacaac ccagaagctg acagtgtcac acattgaagg ctatgaatgt cagcccatct
      901 ttctgaatgt cctggaagcc attgagccag gtgtagtgtg tgctggacac gacaacaacc
      961 agcccgactc ctttgcagcc ttgctctcta gcctcaatga actgggagag agacagcttg
     1021 tacacgtggt caagtgggcc aaggccttgc ctggcttccg caacttacac gtggacgacc
     1081 agatggctgt cattcagtac tcctggatgg ggctcatggt gtttgccatg ggctggcgat
     1141 ccttcaccaa tgtcaactcc aggatgctct acttcgcccc tgatctggtt ttcaatgagt
     1201 accgcatgca caagtcccgg atgtacagcc agtgtgtccg aatgaggcac ctctctcaag
     1261 agtttggatg gctccaaatc accccccagg aattcctgtg catgaaagca ctgctactct
     1321 tcagcattat tccagtggat gggctgaaaa atcaaaaatt ctttgatgaa cttcgaatga
     1381 actacatcaa ggaactcgat cgtatcattg catgcaaaag aaaaaatccc acatcctgct
     1441 caagacgctt ctaccagctc accaagctcc tggactccgt gcagcctatt gcgagagagc
     1501 tgcatcagtt cacttttgac ctgctaatca agtcacacat ggtgagcgtg gactttccgg
     1561 aaatgatggc agagatcatc tctgtgcaag tgcccaagat cctttctggg aaagtcaagc
     1621 ccatctattt ccacacccag tgaagcattg gaaaccctat ttccccaccc cagctcatgc
     1681 cccctttcag atgtcttctg cctgttataa ctctgcacta ctcctctgca gtgccttggg
     1741 gaatttcctc tattgatgta cagtctgtca tgagcttgca tgcctgcagg tcgactctag
     1801 agggccctat tctatagtgt cacctaaatg ctagagctcg ctgatcagcc tcgactgtgc
     1861 cttctagttg ccagccatct gttgtttgcc cctcccccgt gccttccttg accctggaag
     1921 gtgccactcc cactgtcctt tcctaataaa atgaggaaat tgcatcgcat tgtctgagta
     1981 ggtgtcattc tattctgggg ggtggggtgg ggcaggacag caagggggag gattgggaag
     2041 acaatagcag gcatgctggg gatgcggtgg gctctatggc ttctgaggcg gaaagaacca
     2101 gctggggctc tagggggtat ccccnnnnnn nnnnnnnnnn nnnnnnnnnn nnnnnnnnnn
     2161 nnnnnnnnnn nnnnnnnnnn nnnnnnnnnn nnnnnnnnnn nnnnnnnnnn nnnnnnnnnn
     2221 nnnnnnnnnn nnnnnnnnnn nnnnnnnncn nnnnnnnnnn nnnnnnnnnn nnnnnnnnnn
     2281 nnnnnnnnnn nnnnnnnnnn nnnnnnnnnn nnnnnnnnnn nnnnnnnnnn nnnnnnnnnn
     2341 annnnnnnnn nnnnnnnnnn nnnnnnnnnn nnnnnnnnnn nnnnnnnnnn cctttgacgt
     2401 tggagtccac gttctttaat agtggactct tgttccaaac tggaacaaca ctcaacccta
     2461 tctcggtcta ttcttttgat ttataaggga ttttgccgat ttcggcctat tggttaaaaa
     2521 atgagctgat ttaacaaaaa tttaacgcga attaattctg tggaatgtgt gtcagttagg
     2581 gtgtggaaag tccccaggct ccccagcagg cagaagtatg caaagcatgc atctcaatta
     2641 gtcagcaacc aggtgtggaa agtccccagg ctccccagca ggcagaagta tgcaaagcat
     2701 gcatctcaat tagtcagcaa ccatagtccc gcccctaact ccgcccatcc cgcccctaac
     2761 tccgcccagt tccgcccatt ctccgcccca tggctgacta atttttttta tttatgcaga
     2821 ggccgaggcc gcctctgcct ctgagctatt ccagaagtag tgaggaggct tttttggagg
     2881 cctaggcttt tgcaaaaagc tcccgggagc ttgtatatcc attttcggat ctgatcaaga
     2941 gacaggatga ggatcgtttc gcatgattga acaagatgga ttgcacgcag gttctccggc
     3001 cgcttgggtg gagaggctat tcggctatga ctgggcacaa cagacaatcg gctgctctga
     3061 tgccgccgtg ttccggctgt cagcgcaggg gcgcccggtt ctttttgtca agaccgacct
     3121 gtccggtgcc ctgaatgaac tgcaggacga ggcagcgcgg ctatcgtggc tggccacgac
     3181 gggcgttcct tgcgcagctg tgctcgacgt tgtcactgaa gcgggaaggg actggctgct
     3241 attgggcgaa gtgccggggc aggatctcct gtcatctcac cttgctcctg ccgagaaagt
     3301 atccatcatg gctgatgcaa tgcggcggct gcatacgctt gatccggcta cctgcccatt
     3361 cgaccaccaa gcgaaacatc gcatcgagcg agcacgtact cggatggaag ccggtcttgt
     3421 cgatcaggat gatctggacg aagagcatca ggggctcgcg ccagccgaac tgttcgccag
     3481 gctcaaggcg cgcatgcccg acggcgagga tctcgtcgtg acccatggcg atgcctgctt
     3541 gccgaatatc atggtggaaa atggccgctt ttctggattc atcgactgtg gccggctggg
     3601 tgtggcggac cgctatcagg acatagcgtt ggctacccgt gatattgctg aagagcttgg
     3661 cggcgaatgg gctgaccgct tcctcgtgct ttacggtatc gccgctcccg attcgcagcg
     3721 catcgccttc tatcgccttc ttgacgagtt cttctgagcg ggactctggg gttcgaaatg
     3781 accgaccaag cgacgcccaa cctgccatca cgagatttcg attccaccgc cgccttctat
     3841 gaaaggttgg gcttcggaat cgttttccgg gacgccggct ggatgatcct ccagcgcggg
     3901 gatctcatgc tggagttctt cgcccacccc aacttgttta ttgcagctta taatggttac
     3961 aaataaagca atagcatcac aaatttcaca aataaagcat ttttttcact gcattctagt
     4021 tgtggtttgt ccaaactcat caatgtatct tatcatgtct gtataccgtc gacctctagc
     4081 tagagcttgg cgtaatcatg gtcatagctg tttcctgtgt gaaattgtta tccgctcaca
     4141 attccacaca acatacgagc cggaagcata aagtgtaaag cctggggtgc ctaatgagtg
     4201 agctaactca cattaattgc gttgcgctca ctgcccgctt tccagtcggg aaacctgtcg
     4261 tgccagctgc attaatgaat cggccaacgc gcggggagag gcggtttgcg tattgggcgc
     4321 tcttccgctt cctcgctcac tgactcgctg cgctcggtcg ttcggctgcg gcgagcggta
     4381 tcagctcact caaaggcggt aatacggtta tccacagaat caggggataa cgcaggaaag
     4441 aacatgtgag caaaaggcca gcaaaaggcc aggaaccgta aaaaggccgc gttgctggcg
     4501 tttttccata ggctccgccc ccctgacgag catcacaaaa atcgacgctc aagtcagagg
     4561 tggcgaaacc cgacaggact ataaagatac caggcgtttc cccctggaag ctccctcgtg
     4621 cgctctcctg ttccgaccct gccgcttacc ggatacctgt ccgcctttct cccttcggga
     4681 agcgtggcgc tttctcatag ctcacgctgt aggtatctca gttcggtgta ggtcgttcgc
     4741 tccaagctgg gctgtgtgca cgaacccccc gttcagcccg accgctgcgc cttatccggt
     4801 aactatcgtc ttgagtccaa cccggtaaga cacgacttat cgccactggc agcagccact
     4861 ggtaacagga ttagcagagc gaggtatgta ggcggtgcta cagagttctt gaagtggtgg
     4921 cctaactacg gctacactag aagaacagta tttggtatct gcgctctgct gaagccagtt
     4981 accttcggaa aaagagttgg tagctcttga tccggcaaac aaaccaccgc tggtagcggt
     5041 ggtttttttg tttgcaagca gcagattacg cgcagaaaaa aaggatctca agaagatcct
     5101 ttgatctttt ctacggggtc tgacgctcag tggaacgaaa actcacgtta agggattttg
     5161 gtcatgagat tatcaaaaag gatcttcacc tagatccttt taaattaaaa atgaagtttt
     5221 aaatcaatct aaagtatata tgagtaaact tggtctgaca gttaccaatg cttaatcagt
     5281 gaggcaccta tctcagcgat ctgtctattt cgttcatcca tagttgcctg actccccgtc
     5341 gtgtagataa ctacgatacg ggagggctta ccatctggcc ccagtgctgc aatgataccg
     5401 cgagacccac gctcaccggc tccagattta tcagcaataa accagccagc cggaagggcc
     5461 gagcgcagaa gtggtcctgc aactttatcc gcctccatcc agtctattaa ttgttgccgg
     5521 gaagctagag taagtagttc gccagttaat agtttgcgca acgttgttgc cattgctaca
     5581 ggcatcgtgg tgtcacgctc gtcgtttggt atggcttcat tcagctccgg ttcccaacga
     5641 tcaaggcgag ttacatgatc ccccatgttg tgcaaaaaag cggttagctc cttcggtcct
     5701 ccgatcgttg tcagaagtaa gttggccgca gtgttatcac tcatggttat ggcagcactg
     5761 cataattctc ttactgtcat gccatccgta agatgctttt ctgtgactgg tgagtactca
     5821 accaagtcat tctgagaata gtgtatgcgg cgaccgagtt gctcttgccc ggcgtcaata
     5881 cgggataata ccgcgccaca tagcagaact ttaaaagtgc tcatcattgg aaaacgttct
     5941 tcggggcgaa aactctcaag gatcttaccg ctgttgagat ccagttcgat gtaacccact
     6001 cgtgcaccca actgatcttc agcatctttt actttcacca gcgtttctgg gtgagcaaaa
     6061 acaggaaggc aaaatgccgc aaaaaaggga ataagggcga cacggaaatg ttgaatactc
     6121 atactcttcc tttttcaata ttattgaagc atttatcagg gttattgtct catgagcgga
     6181 tacatatttg aatgtattta gaaaaataaa caaatagggg ttccgcgcac atttccccga
     6241 aaagtgccac ctgacgtcga cggatcggga gatctcccga tcccctatgg tgcactctca
     6301 gtacaatctg ctctgatgcc gcatagttaa gccagtatct gctccctgct tgtgtgttgg
     6361 aggtcgctga gtagtgcgcg agcaaaattt aagctacaac aaggcaaggc ttgaccgaca
     6421 attgcatgaa gaatctgctt agggttaggc gttttgcgct gcttcgcgat gtacgggcca
     6481 gatatacgcg tt
//
